Addgene plasmid #66332: GPR158-Tango
Purpose: Expression of G protein-coupled receptors for PRESTO-Tango: parallel receptorome expression and screening via transcriptional output, with transcriptional activation following arrestin translocation
Depositing lab: Bryan Roth. Depositing organization: University of North Carolina at Chapel Hill. Publication: PRESTO-Tango as an open-source resource for interrogation of the druggable human GPCRome. Kroeze WK, Sassano MF, Huang XP, Lansu K, McCorvy JD, Giguere PM, Sciaky N, Roth BL. Nat Struct Mol Biol. 2015 May;22(5):362-9. doi: 10.1038/nsmb.3014. Epub 2015 Apr 20. PubMed 25895059.
Backbone
  Vector backbone: empty Tango
  Backbone size w/o insert (bp): 6632
  Vector type: Mammalian Expression
  Selectable markers: Neomycin (select with G418)
Growth in bacteria
  Bacterial resistance: Ampicillin, 100 μg/mL
  Growth temperature: 37°C
  Growth strain: DH5alpha
  Copy number: High Copy
Gene/Insert
  Gene/Insert name: GPR158
  Species: H. sapiens (human)
  Insert size (bp): 3645
  Entrez Gene: GPR158
  Promoter: CMV
  Tag / fusion protein: FLAG (N terminal on backbone)
  Cloning method: Restriction Enzyme; 5′ cloning site NotI (not destroyed); 3′ cloning site XhoI (unknown if destroyed)
  Sequencing primers: 5′ CMV-F; 3′ Tet-R
Terms and licenses: Academic/Nonprofit Terms; Industry Terms: Not Available to Industry
Depositor comments: Please note: Most of the PRESTO-Tango vectors do not contain the XhoI cut site downstream of the tTA sequence and instead carry an XbaI site. If you need to perform an XhoI digest we recommend sequencing with a forward primer at the C-terminus of tTA to determine which of the two sites is present. Suggested primer: 5-gagctccacttagacggcgagg-3. Original backbone was pcDNA3.1(+). These plasmids were generated as part of the Illuminating the Druggable Genome (IDG) program sponsored by the NIH Common Fund. The goal of this program is to identify, gather, and distribute information and resources for proteins that currently are not well-studied yet belong to commonly drug-targeted protein families: protein kinases, non-olfactory G-protein coupled receptors (GPCRs), and ion channels. The IDG program is designed to develop fundamental research tools for understudied proteins, elucidate their function, and disseminate the IDG-related resources and data to the greater scientific community.
How to cite: GPR158-Tango was a gift from Bryan Roth (Addgene plasmid # 66332 ; http://n2t.net/addgene:66332 ; RRID:Addgene_66332)
