[The description below was written by a language model from this plasmid's Addgene catalogue record.]
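Description:
GPR158-Tango is a mammalian expression plasmid built on the "empty Tango" backbone (about 6.6 kb without insert), which the record says derives from pcDNA3.1(+). It is maintained as a high-copy plasmid in E. coli under ampicillin selection and carries a neomycin resistance marker that allows G418 selection in mammalian cells. No feature table is provided, so details such as the origins of replication and polyadenylation signals are not documented here.

The payload is the human GPR158 coding sequence (about 3.6 kb), an understudied non-olfactory G protein-coupled receptor, expressed from the CMV promoter. It was inserted by restriction cloning at a NotI site on the 5′ side and a 3′ site listed as XhoI. The depositor notes that most vectors in this series actually carry XbaI rather than XhoI downstream of the tTA sequence, so the 3′ site should be checked. An N-terminal FLAG tag comes from the backbone and can be used to detect the receptor. The comments also indicate that a tTA (tetracycline transactivator) sequence lies downstream of the receptor.

In the Tango design generally, arrestin recruitment to the activated receptor leads to release of the tethered transactivator, which then drives a reporter gene. This matches the stated purpose of "transcriptional activation following arrestin translocation", although the record does not list the intervening linker or cleavage elements.

The construct belongs to the PRESTO-Tango collection, an open resource for parallel screening of ligand activity across the druggable human GPCRome by transcriptional readout. It was generated under a programme that develops tools for poorly characterised members of commonly drug-targeted protein families.
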