>Addgene plasmid #66332 | GPR158-Tango | depositor partial sequence | sequence record 113277 | empty Tango
GACGGATCGGGAGATCTCCCGATCCCCTATGGTGCACTCTCAGTACAATCTGCTCTGATGCCGCATAGTT
AAGCCAGTATCTGCTCCCTGCTTGTGTGTTGGAGGTCGCTGAGTAGTGCGCGAGCAAAATTTAAGCTACA
ACAAGGCAAGGCTTGACCGACAATTGCATGAAGAATCTGCTTAGGGTTAGGCGTTTTGCGCTGCTTCGCG
ATGTACGGGCCAGATATACGCGTTGACATTGATTATTGACTAGTTATTAATAGTAATCAATTACGGGGTC
ATTAGTTCATAGCCCATATATGGAGTTCCGCGTTACATAACTTACGGTAAATGGCCCGCCTGGCTGACCG
CCCAACGACCCCCGCCCATTGACGTCAATAATGACGTATGTTCCCATAGTAACGCCAATAGGGACTTTCC
ATTGACGTCAATGGGTGGAGTATTTACGGTAAACTGCCCACTTGGCAGTACATCAAGTGTATCATATGCC
AAGTACGCCCCCTATTGACGTCAATGACGGTAAATGGCCCGCCTGGCATTATGCCCAGTACATGACCTTA
TGGGACTTTCCTACTTGGCAGTACATCTACGTATTAGTCATCGCTATTACCATGGTGATGCGGTTTTGGC
AGTACATCAATGGGCGTGGATAGCGGTTTGACTCACGGGGATTTCCAAGTCTCCACCCCATTGACGTCAA
TGGGAGTTTGTTTTGGCACCAAAATCAACGGGACTTTCCAAAATGTCGTAACAACTCCGCCCCATTGACG
CAAATGGGCGGTAGGCGTGTACGGTGGGAGGTCTATATAAGCAGAGCTCTCTGGCTAACTAGAGAACCCA
CTGCTTACTGGCTTATCGAAATTAATACGACTCACTATAGGGAGACCCAAGCTGGCTAGCGTTTAAACTT
AAGCTTGGTACCGAGCTCGGATCCACTAGTCCAGTGTGGTGGAATTCTGCAGATATCCAGCACAGTGGCG
GCCGCGCCACCATGAAGACGATCATCGCCCTGAGCTACATCTTCTGCCTGGTATTCGCCGACTACAAGGA
CGATGATGACGCCAGCATCGATACCGGTGGACGCACCCCACCCAGCCTGGGTCCCCAAGATGAGTCCTGC
ACCACCGCCAGCTCCTCCCTGGCCAAGGACACTTCATCGACCGGTGAGAACCTGTACTTCCAGCTAAGAT
TAGATAAAAGTAAAGTGATTAACAGCGCATTAGAGCTGCTTAATGAGGTCGGAATCGAAGGTTTAACAAC
CCGTAAACTCGCCCAGAAGCTAGGTGTAGAGCAGCCTACATTGTATTGGCATGTAAAAAATAAGCGGGCT
TTGCTCGACGCCTTAGCCATTGAGATGTTAGATAGGCACCATACTCACTTTTGCCCTTTAGAAGGGGAAA
GCTGGCAAGATTTTTTACGTAATAACGCTAAAAGTTTTAGATGTGCTTTACTAAGTCATCGCGATGGAGC
AAAAGTACATTTAGGTACACGGCCTACAGAAAAACAGTATGAAACTCTCGAAAATCAATTAGCCTTTTTA
TGCCAACAAGGTTTTTCACTAGAGAATGCATTATATGCACTCAGCGCTGTGGGGCATTTTACTTTAGGTT
GCGTATTGGAAGATCAAGAGCATCAAGTCGCTAAAGAAGAAAGGGAAACACCTACTACTGATAGTATGCC
GCCATTATTACGACAAGCTATCGAATTATTTGATCACCAAGGTGCAGAGCCAGCCTTCTTATTCGGCCTT
GAATTGATCATATGCGGATTAGAAAAACAACTTAAATGTGAAAGTGGGTCCGCGTACAGCCGCGCGCGTA
CGAAAAACAATTACGGGTCTACCATCGAGGGCCTGCTCGATCTCCCGGACGACGACGCCCCCGAAGAGGC
GGGGCTGGCGGCTCCGCGCCTGTCCTTTCTCCCCGCGGGACACACGCGCAGACTGTCGACGGCCCCCCCG
ACCGATGTCAGCCTGGGGGACGAGCTCCACTTAGACGGCGAGGACGTGGCGATGGCGCATGCCGACGCGC
TAGACGATTTCGATCTGGACATGTTGGGGGACGGGGATTCCCCGGGTCCGGGATTTACCCCCCACGACTC
CGCCCCCTACGGCGCTCTGGATATGGCCGACTTCGAGTTTGAGCAGATGTTTACCGATGCCCTTGGAATT
GACGAGTACGGTGGGTAGCTCGAGTCTAGAGGGCCCGTTTAAACCCGCTGATCAGCCTCGACTGTGCCTT
CTAGTTGCCAGCCATCTGTTGTTTGCCCCTCCCCCGTGCCTTCCTTGACCCTGGAAGGTGCCACTCCCAC
TGTCCTTTCCTAATAAAATGAGGAAATTGCATCGCATTGTCTGAGTAGGTGTCATTCTATTCTGGGGGGT
GGGGTGGGGCAGGACAGCAAGGGGGAGGATTGGGAAGACAATAGCAGGCATGCTGGGGATGCGGTGGGCT
CTATGGCTTCTGAGGCGGAAAGAACCAGCTGGGGCTCTAGGGGGTATCCCC
[124 nt withheld, positions 2502-2625]
C
[91 nt withheld, positions 2627-2717]
A
[49 nt withheld, positions 2719-2767]
CCTTTGACGTTGGAGTCCACGTTCTTT
[37 nt withheld, positions 2795-2831]
ACCCTATCTCGGTCTATTCTTTTGATTTATAAGGGATTTTGCCGATTTCGGCCTATTGGTTAAAAAATGA
GCTGATTTAACAAAAATTTAACGCGAATTAATTCTGTGGAATGTGTGTCAGTTAGGGTGTGGAAAGTCCC
CAGGCTCCCCAGCAGGCAGAAGTATGCAAAGCATGCATCTCAATTAGTCAGCAACCAGGTGTGGAAAGTC
CCCAGGCTCCCCAGCAGGCAGAAGTATGCAAAGCATGCATCTCAATTAGTCAGCAACCATAGTCCCGCCC
CTAACTCCGCCCATCCCGCCCCTAACTCCGCCCAGTTCCGCCCATTCTCCGCCCCATGGCTGACTAATTT
TTTTTATTTATGCAGAGGCCGAGGCCGCCTCTGCCTCTGAGCTATTCCAGAAGTAGTGAGGAGGCTTTTT
TGGAGGCCTAGGCTTTTGCAAAAAGCTCCCGGGAGCTTGTATATCCATTTTCGGATCTGATCAAGAGACA
GGATGAGGATCGTTTCGCATGATTGAACAAGATGGATTGCACGCAGGTTCTCCGGCCGCTTGGGTGGAGA
GGCTATTCGGCTATGACTGGGCACAACAGACAATCGGCTGCTCTGATGCCGCCGTGTTCCGGCTGTCAGC
GCAGGGGCGCCCGGTTCTTTTTGTCAAGACCGACCTGTCCGGTGCCCTGAATGAACTGCAGGACGAGGCA
GCGCGGCTATCGTGGCTGGCCACGACGGGCGTTCCTTGCGCAGCTGTGCTCGACGTTGTCACTGAAGCGG
GAAGGGACTGGCTGCTATTGGGCGAAGTGCCGGGGCAGGATCTCCTGTCATCTCACCTTGCTCCTGCCGA
GAAAGTATCCATCATGGCTGATGCAATGCGGCGGCTGCATACGCTTGATCCGGCTACCTGCCCATTCGAC
CACCAAGCGAAACATCGCATCGAGCGAGCACGTACTCGGATGGAAGCCGGTCTTGTCGATCAGGATGATC
TGGACGAAGAGCATCAGGGGCTCGCGCCAGCCGAACTGTTCGCCAGGCTCAAGGCGCGCATGCCCGACGG
CGAGGATCTCGTCGTGACCCATGGCGATGCCTGCTTGCCGAATATCATGGTGGAAAATGGCCGCTTTTCT
GGATTCATCGACTGTGGCCGGCTGGGTGTGGCGGACCGCTATCAGGACATAGCGTTGGCTACCCGTGATA
TTGCTGAAGAGCTTGGCGGCGAATGGGCTGACCGCTTCCTCGTGCTTTACGGTATCGCCGCTCCCGATTC
GCAGCGCATCGCCTTCTATCGCCTTCTTGACGAGTTCTTCTGAGCGGGACTCTGGGGTTCGAAATGACCG
ACCAAGCGACGCCCAACCTGCCATCACGAGATTTCGATTCCACCGCCGCCTTCTATGAAAGGTTGGGCTT
CGGAATCGTTTTCCGGGACGCCGGCTGGATGATCCTCCAGCGCGGGGATCTCATGCTGGAGTTCTTCGCC
CACCCCAACTTGTTTATTGCAGCTTATAATGGTTACAAATAAAGCAATAGCATCACAAATTTCACAAATA
AAGCATTTTTTTCACTGCATTCTAGTTGTGGTTTGTCCAAACTCATCAATGTATCTTATCATGTCTGTAT
ACCGTCGACCTCTAGCTAGAGCTTGGCGTAATCATGGTCATAGCTGTTTCCTGTGTGAAATTGTTATCCG
CTCACAATTCCACACAACATACGAGCCGGAAGCATAAAGTGTAAAGCCTGGGGTGCCTAATGAGTGAGCT
AACTCACATTAATTGCGTTGCGCTCACTGCCCGCTTTCCAGTCGGGAAACCTGTCGTGCCAGCTGCATTA
ATGAATCGGCCAACGCGCGGGGAGAGGCGGTTTGCGTATTGGGCGCTCTTCCGCTTCCTCGCTCACTGAC
TCGCTGCGCTCGGTCGTTCGGCTGCGGCGAGCGGTATCAGCTCACTCAAAGGCGGTAATACGGTTATCCA
CAGAATCAGGGGATAACGCAGGAAAGAACATGTGAGCAAAAGGCCAGCAAAAGGCCAGGAACCGTAAAAA
GGCCGCGTTGCTGGCGTTTTTCCATAGGCTCCGCCCCCCTGACGAGCATCACAAAAATCGACGCTCAAGT
CAGAGGTGGCGAAACCCGACAGGACTATAAAGATACCAGGCGTTTCCCCCTGGAAGCTCCCTCGTGCGCT
CTCCTGTTCCGACCCTGCCGCTTACCGGATACCTGTCCGCCTTTCTCCCTTCGGGAAGCGTGGCGCTTTC
TCATAGCTCACGCTGTAGGTATCTCAGTTCGGTGTAGGTCGTTCGCTCCAAGCTGGGCTGTGTGCACGAA
CCCCCCGTTCAGCCCGACCGCTGCGCCTTATCCGGTAACTATCGTCTTGAGTCCAACCCGGTAAGACACG
ACTTATCGCCACTGGCAGCAGCCACTGGTAACAGGATTAGCAGAGCGAGGTATGTAGGCGGTGCTACAGA
GTTCTTGAAGTGGTGGCCTAACTACGGCTACACTAGAAGAACAGTATTTGGTATCTGCGCTCTGCTGAAG
CCAGTTACCTTCGGAAAAAGAGTTGGTAGCTCTTGATCCGGCAAACAAACCACCGCTGGTAGCGGTTTTT
TTGTTTGCAAGCAGCAGATTACGCGCAGAAAAAAAGGATCTCAAGAAGATCCTTTGATCTTTTCTACGGG
GTCTGACGCTCAGTGGAACGAAAACTCACGTTAAGGGATTTTGGTCATGAGATTATCAAAAAGGATCTTC
ACCTAGATCCTTTTAAATTAAAAATGAAGTTTTAAATCAATCTAAAGTATATATGAGTAAACTTGGTCTG
ACAGTTACCAATGCTTAATCAGTGAGGCACCTATCTCAGCGATCTGTCTATTTCGTTCATCCATAGTTGC
CTGACTCCCCGTCGTGTAGATAACTACGATACGGGAGGGCTTACCATCTGGCCCCAGTGCTGCAATGATA
CCGCGAGACCCACGCTCACCGGCTCCAGATTTATCAGCAATAAACCAGCCAGCCGGAAGGGCCGAGCGCA
GAAGTGGTCCTGCAACTTTATCCGCCTCCATCCAGTCTATTAATTGTTGCCGGGAAGCTAGAGTAAGTAG
TTCGCCAGTTAATAGTTTGCGCAACGTTGTTGCCATTGCTACAGGCATCGTGGTGTCACGCTCGTCGTTT
GGTATGGCTTCATTCAGCTCCGGTTCCCAACGATCAAGGCGAGTTACATGATCCCCCATGTTGTGCAAAA
AAGCGGTTAGCTCCTTCGGTCCTCCGATCGTTGTCAGAAGTAAGTTGGCCGCAGTGTTATCACTCATGGT
TATGGCAGCACTGCATAATTCTCTTACTGTCATGCCATCCGTAAGATGCTTTTCTGTGACTGGTGAGTAC
TCAACCAAGTCATTCTGAGAATAGTGTATGCGGCGACCGAGTTGCTCTTGCCCGGCGTCAATACGGGATA
ATACCGCGCCACATAGCAGAACTTTAAAAGTGCTCATCATTGGAAAACGTTCTTCGGGGCGAAAACTCTC
AAGGATCTTACCGCTGTTGAGATCCAGTTCGATGTAACCCACTCGTGCACCCAACTGATCTTCAGCATCT
TTTACTTTCACCAGCGTTTCTGGGTGAGCAAAAACAGGAAGGCAAAATGCCGCAAAAAAGGGAATAAGGG
CGACACGGAAATGTTGAATACTCATACTCTTCCTTTTTCAATATTATTGAAGCATTTATCAGGGTTATTG
TCTCATGAGCGGATACATATTTGAATGTATTTAGAAAAATAAACAAATAGGGGTTCCGCGCACATTTCCC
CGAAAAGTGCCACCTGACGTC
