>Addgene plasmid #66332 | GPR158-Tango | depositor partial sequence | sequence record 113278 | GPR158
ATGGGCGCTATGGCATACCCTCTGCTGCTGTGCCTGCTTCTTGCTCAACTCGGGCTGGGCGCCGTAGGCG
CCAGTAGAGATCCTCAGGGCAGACCTGACAGTCCCAGGGAACGCACCCCTAAGGGCAAACCGCACGCACA
GCAACCCGGTCGGGCTTCTGCTAGCGACTCCTCTGCCCCATGGTCTAGGAGTACAGATGGCACAATCCTC
GCTCAGAAACTTGCAGAAGAAGTGCCGATGGACGTGGCCTCCTATTTGTATACGGGTGACTCACACCAGC
TGAAGCGAGCCAATTGTAGTGGCAGGTACGAACTCGCAGGCTTGCCAGGCAAGTGGCCAGCACTCGCATC
CGCGCATCCCTCACTGCACCGGGCTCTGGATACCCTGACCCATGCAACTAACTTTCTTAATGTTATGCTT
CAGTCTAACAAGAGTCGAGAGCAGAACCTTCAAGACGACCTGGACTGGTATCAGGCCCTCGTGTGGTCAC
TCCTGGAGGGCGAGCCTAGCATTTCCAGGGCTGCAATCACCTTTTCCACTGATTCCCTGAGCGCCCCAGC
TCCGCAGGTCTTCTTGCAGGCCACCCGAGAAGAATCAAGGATCCTCCTGCAAGACCTGAGCAGCTCCGCC
CCACACCTGGCTAATGCCACCCTGGAAACAGAGTGGTTTCACGGTCTCCGCCGGAAATGGAGACCACATC
TGCATAGAAGGGGGCCAAATCAGGGCCCTCGCGGTCTCGGTCATTCATGGCGGCGCAAAGACGGACTCGG
CGGAGACAAAAGCCATTTCAAATGGTCTCCCCCTTACCTGGAATGCGAGAATGGATCCTACAAACCTGGC
TGGCTGGTCACGCTGAGCTCAGCGATTTATGGATTGCAGCCCAATCTGGTGCCAGAATTTCGGGGCGTGA
TGAAAGTGGACATAAATCTGCAGAAGGTGGACATTGATCAGTGCTCCAGCGACGGCTGGTTCAGCGGCAC
ACACAAGTGCCATCTCAATAATTCCGAGTGTATGCCAATTAAGGGTCTTGGATTCGTATTGGGTGCATAC
GAGTGTATATGCAAGGCCGGATTTTATCACCCGGGAGTGCTGCCTGTGAATAACTTCCGAAGGCGCGGCC
CTGATCAGCATATTTCAGGGTCCACAAAGGATGTTTCAGAAGAGGCATACGTGTGCCTCCCCTGTCGGGA
GGGCTGCCCTTTTTGCGCGGATGACAGCCCCTGCTTCGTGCAGGAAGATAAGTACTTGCGCCTGGCCATC
ATTAGTTTCCAGGCCCTCTGTATGCTTCTCGATTTTGTAAGTATGCTGGTGGTATATCACTTCCGCAAGG
CAAAGAGCATCCGAGCCAGTGGACTGATTCTTCTTGAAACTATCTTGTTTGGGTCTTTGCTGCTGTACTT
TCCTGTGGTCATACTCTATTTCGAACCTAGCACATTCAGGTGCATACTCCTGCGGTGGGCACGGCTCTTG
GGATTTGCTACCGTATACGGCACAGTGACTCTCAAACTGCACCGCGTACTCAAGGTCTTCTTGTCTCGCA
CAGCACAGCGCATCCCGTACATGACGGGAGGCCGCGTAATGAGAATGCTGGCAGTCATACTGCTTGTAGT
ATTCTGGTTTCTGATCGGCTGGACCAGCAGTGTGTGTCAAAATTTGGAGAAGCAGATCTCACTTATTGGT
CAGGGAAAAACTAGTGACCACCTGATTTTCAACATGTGCTTGATAGACAGGTGGGATTACATGACAGCCG
TGGCCGAGTTCCTCTTTCTCCTCTGGGGGGTGTACTTGTGCTATGCGGTGCGAACTGTCCCTTCCGCGTT
CCACGAACCCCGATACATGGCCGTCGCAGTGCACAATGAATTGATTATCTCAGCGATTTTTCATACAATC
AGGTTCGTTCTGGCCAGCCGGCTGCAAAGTGACTGGATGCTTATGCTGTATTTCGCACACACCCACCTGA
CAGTGACTGTGACTATTGGCCTTCTCCTCATACCAAAGTTTAGCCACTCATCCAACAACCCACGCGACGA
CATAGCCACGGAGGCTTACGAAGACGAACTCGACATGGGCAGGTCCGGTTCTTACCTTAACAGCAGCATA
AACTCAGCTTGGAGCGAGCACAGTCTCGACCCGGAAGATATCCGCGATGAGTTGAAAAAACTGTACGCAC
AACTGGAGATTTATAAACGAAAGAAAATGATCACCAACAATCCTCATCTCCAAAAGAAGCGCTGTAGTAA
GAAGGGGCTGGGAAGAAGCATAATGCGACGGATTACCGAAATTCCAGAGACCGTATCACGGCAATGTAGC
AAAGAGGACAAGGAAGGTGCCGATCACGGTACCGCTAAAGGAACTGCCCTTATTAGAAAAAATCCGCCAG
AGAGTAGTGGGAACACCGGAAAAAGCAAAGAGGAGACCCTGAAGAACCGGGTGTTTTCTCTGAAAAAAAG
TCATTCTACTTACGACCATGTGAGGGACCAGACCGAAGAGTCTAGTTCCTTGCCTACCGAAAGTCAGGAA
GAGGAAACCACAGAGAACTCCACTTTGGAGTCACTCAGTGGCAAGAAACTGACCCAGAAATTGAAAGAAG
ACTCTGAAGCGGAGAGCACAGAGAGTGTGCCCCTCGTCTGCAAGAGTGCTTCCGCGCATAACCTTTCCTC
TGAAAAGAAGACCGGACATCCGAGGACTAGCATGCTGCAGAAAAGTCTGTCCGTAATCGCCAGCGCCAAG
GAGAAGACATTGGGGCTGGCAGGAAAGACTCAGACGGCTGGTGTCGAGGAGCGCACTAAATCACAGAAGC
CCTTGCCTAAGGATAAAGAAACAAACCGGAACCATTCCAACAGCGACAACACCGAGACGAAAGATCCCGC
CCCTCAAAACTCCAACCCAGCTGAGGAGCCACGAAAGCCGCAGAAATCCGGCATCATGAAGCAGCAAAGA
GTGAACCCTACCACCGCAAACTCAGATCTCAACCCCGGTACTACCCAGATGAAAGATAATTTTGATATTG
GCGAAGTTTGCCCATGGGAGGTGTACGATCTGACACCTGGACCTGTGCCAAGCGAATCCAAAGTCCAAAA
GCACGTGAGCATTGTGGCCAGCGAGATGGAGAAGAATCCTACTTTCTCTCTGAAAGAAAAGAGTCACCAT
AAACCAAAAGCCGCTGAAGTCTGCCAACAGAGCAACCAGAAAAGAATTGACAAGGCCGAGGTGTGCCTTT
GGGAATCACAGGGGCAGAGCATCCTCGAAGACGAAAAACTGCTGATCAGTAAAACCCCAGTACTTCCAGA
AAGAGCGAAGGAGGAAAACGGCGGGCAGCCACGGGCAGCCAACGTATGCGCTGGCCAGAGTGAGGAGCTT
CCCCCAAAAGCAGTCGCCTCTAAAACTGAAAACGAGAACCTTAACCAGATTGGACACCAGGAAAAAAAGA
CTTCCAGCAGCGAGGAAAACGTTCGGGGCAGCTATAACTCTTCTAATAACTTTCAACAACCTCTCACTTC
TAGAGCCGAAGTGTGTCCATGGGAATTCGAGACCCCTGCGCAGCCAAATGCGGGGAGGAGTGTGGCACTT
CCTGCCTCTTCTGCATTGTCTGCCAACAAGATTGCTGGGCCTCGAAAAGAAGAGATCTGGGACTCCTTTA
AAGTA
