>Addgene plasmid #66332 | GPR158-Tango | addgene partial sequence | sequence record 119882 | CMV-F 5'-CGCAAATGGGCGGTAGGCGTG-3'
GCTCTCTGGCTAACTAGAGAACCCACTGCTTACTGGCTTATCGAAATTAATACGACTCACTATAGGGAGA
CCCAAGCTGGCTAGCGTTTAAACTTAAGCTTGGTACCGAGCTCGGATCCACTAGTCCAGTGTGGTGGAAT
TCTGCAGATATCCAGCACAGTGGCGGCCGCGCCACCATGAAGACGATCATCGCCCTGAGCTACATCTTCT
GCCTGGTATTCGCCGACTACAAGGACGATGATGACGCCAGCATCGATATGGGCGCTATGGCATACCCTCT
GCTGCTGTGCCTGCTTCTTGCTCAACTCGGGCTGGGCGCCGTAGGCGCCAGTAGAGATCCTCAGGGCAGA
CCTGACAGTCCCAGGGAACGCACCCCTAAGGGCAAACCGCACGCACAGCAACCCGGTCGGGCTTCTGCTA
GCGACTCCTCTGCCCCATGGTCTAGGAGTACAGATGGCACAATCCTCGCTCAGAAACTTGCAGAAGAAGT
GCCGATGGACGTGGCCTCCTATTTGTATACGGGTGACTCACACCAGCTGAAGCGAGCCAATTGTAGTGGC
AGGTACGAACTCGCAGGCTTGCCAGGCAAGTGGCCAGCACTCGCATCCGCGCATCCCTCACTGCACCGGG
CTCTGGATACCCTGACCCATGCAACTAACTTTCTTAATGTTATGCTTCAGTCTAACAAGAGTCGAGAGCA
GAACCTTCAAGACGACCTGGACTGGTATCAGGCCCTCGTGTGGTCACTCCTGGAGGGCGAGCCTAGCATT
TCCAGGGCTGCAATCACCTTTTCCACTGATTCCCTGAGCGCCCCAGCTCCGCAGGTCTTCTTG
