>Addgene plasmid #66332 | GPR158-Tango | addgene partial sequence | sequence record 119883 | Tet-R 5'-GGCGAGTTTACGGGTTGTTA-3'
GCTCTAATGCGCTGTTAATCACTTTACTTTTATCTAATCTTAGCTGGAAGTACAGGTTCTCACCGGTCGA
TGAAGTGTCCTTGGCCAGGGAGGAGCTGGCGGTGGTGCAGGACTCATCTTGGGGACCCAGGCTGGGTGGG
GTGCGTCCACCGGTATCGATTACTTTAAAGGAGTCCCAGATCTCTTCTTTTCGAGGCCCAGCAATCTTGT
TGGCAGACAATGCAGAAGAGGCAGGAAGTGCCACACTCCTCCCCGCATTTGGCTGCGCAGGGGTCTCGAA
TTCCCATGGACACACTTCGGCTCTAGAAGTGAGAGGTTGTTGAAAGTTATTAGAAGAGTTATAGCTGCCC
CGAACGTTTTCCTCGCTGCTGGAAGTCTTTTTTTCCTGGTGTCCAATCTGGTTAAGGTTCTCGTTTTCAG
TTTTAGAGGCGACTGCTTTTGGGGGAAGCTCCTCACTCTGGCCAGCGCATACGTTGGCTGCCCGTGGCTG
CCCGCCGTTTTCCTCCTTCGCTCTTTCTGGAAGTACTGGGGTTTTACTGATCAGCAGTTTTTCGTCTTCG
AGGATGCTCTGCCCCTGTGATTCCCAAAGGCACACCTCGGCCTTGTCAATTCTTTTCTGGTTGCTCTGTT
GGCAGACTTCAGCGGCTTTTGGTTTATGGTGACTCTTTTCTTTCAGAGAGAAAGTAGGATTCTTCTCCAT
CTCGCTGGCCACAATGCTCACGTGCTTTTGGACTTTGGATTCGCTTGGCACAGGTCCAGGTGTCAGATCG
TACACCTCCCATGGGCAAACTTCGCCAATATCAAAATTATCTTTCATCTGGGTAGTACCGGGGTTGAGAT
CTGAGTTTGCGGTGGTAGGGTTCACTCTTTGCTGCTTCATGATGCCGGATTTCTGCGGCTTTCGTGGCTC
CTCAGCTGGGTTGGAGTTTTGAGGGGCGG
